Addgene plasmid #128082: NaVSp1 Ab1 CTD pIRES
Purpose: Mammalian cell expression vector for (NaVSp1 1-220 NaVAb1 234-283) chimera bacterial sodium channel.
Depositing lab: Dan Minor. Depositing organization: University of California, San Francisco (UCSF). Publication: Unfolding of a Temperature-Sensitive Domain Controls Voltage-Gated Channel Activation. Arrigoni C, Rohaim A, Shaya D, Findeisen F, Stein RA, Nurva SR, Mishra S, Mchaourab HS, Minor DL Jr. Cell. 2016 Feb 25;164(5):922-36. doi: 10.1016/j.cell.2016.02.001. PubMed 26919429.
Backbone
  Vector backbone: pIRES
  Backbone manufacturer: Clontech
  Vector type: Mammalian Expression
Growth in bacteria
  Bacterial resistance: Kanamycin, 50 μg/mL
  Growth temperature: 37°C
  Growth strain: DH5alpha
  Copy number: High Copy
Gene/Insert
  Gene/Insert name: NavSp1_Ab1CTD
  Species: Silicibacter pomeroyi/Alcanivorax borkumensis
  Cloning method: Unknown
  Sequencing primers: 5′ CMV For
Terms and licenses: Academic/Nonprofit Terms; Industry Terms: Not Available to Industry
How to cite: NaVSp1 Ab1 CTD pIRES was a gift from Dan Minor (Addgene plasmid # 128082 ; http://n2t.net/addgene:128082 ; RRID:Addgene_128082)
