[The description below was written by a language model from this plasmid's Addgene catalogue record and pLannotate feature annotations shown in this document.]
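Description:
NaVSp1 Ab1 CTD pIRES is a mammalian expression plasmid of about 6.1 kb built on a Clontech pIRES-type backbone. It encodes a chimeric bacterial voltage-gated sodium channel in which residues 1–220 of NaVSp1 (Silicibacter pomeroyi) are joined to residues 234–283 of NaVAb1 (Alcanivorax borkumensis), replacing the C-terminal cytoplasmic domain of the first channel with that of the second. The automated annotation does not label the insert itself, but an unannotated gap of roughly 800 bp lies between two multiple cloning site fragments, immediately downstream of the CMV enhancer and immediate-early promoter, which is where the chimera would be expected to sit.

Following the insert position is an EMCV internal ribosome entry site (IRES2) and an EGFP coding sequence, ending in an SV40 polyadenylation signal. This gives a bicistronic transcript from which the channel and EGFP are translated as separate proteins, so green fluorescence marks transfected cells without a tag being fused to the channel. A second cassette places the Tn5 NeoR/KanR gene under both a bacterial promoter and the SV40 early promoter, with an HSV TK polyadenylation signal, providing kanamycin selection in E. coli and potential G418 selection in mammalian cells. Propagation relies on a high-copy ColE1/pUC-type origin, and an f1 origin is also present. The short large T antigen, ble and bGH poly(A) fragments are probably backbone remnants or annotation matches rather than functional parts.

The associated publication concerns a temperature-sensitive domain that controls voltage-gated channel activation, which suggests the construct was used to test how exchanging the C-terminal domain affects channel function in mammalian cells. The record does not describe the assays used.
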