Features (pLannotate 1.2.2; 16 found; start..end, strand, type, name):
     61..364     +  enhancer       CMV enhancer: human cytomegalovirus immediate early enhancer
    365..568     +  promoter       CMV promoter: human cytomegalovirus (CMV) immediate early promoter
    591..618     +  misc_feature   MCS (fragment): multiple cloning site
   1432..1468    +  misc_feature   MCS (fragment): multiple cloning site
   1470..2056    +  misc_feature   IRES2: internal ribosome entry site (IRES) of the encephalomyocarditis virus (EMCV)
   2057..2776    +  CDS            EGFP: the original enhanced GFP (Yang et al., 1996) mammalian codon-optimized
   2793..2876    +  CDS            large T antigen (fragment): large T antigen from SV40 (simian virus 40)
   2899..3020    +  polyA_signal   SV40 poly(A) signal: SV40 polyadenylation signal
   3054..3482    -  rep_origin     f1 ori (sequence partly withheld): f1 bacteriophage origin of replication; arrow indicates direction of (+) strand synthesis
   3509..3613    +  promoter       AmpR promoter: bla
   3615..3972    +  promoter       SV40 promoter: SV40 enhancer and early promoter
   4007..4801    +  CDS            NeoR/KanR: aminoglycoside phosphotransferase from Tn5; aph(3')-II (or nptII); confers resistance to neomycin, kanamycin, and G418 (Geneticin®)
   4822..4974    +  CDS            ble (fragment): BLE_KLEPN - Experimental evidence at protein level: Swiss-Prot protein existence level 1. Binding protein with a strong affinity to the bleomycin family of antibiotics. Binds to CL990; an antimitotic-antibiotic compound. From Klebsiella pneumoniae.
   5033..5080    +  polyA_signal   HSV TK poly(A) signal: herpes simplex virus thymidine kinase polyadenylation signal (Cole and Stacy, 1985)
   5171..5187    -  polyA_signal   bGH poly(A) signal (fragment): bovine growth hormone polyadenylation signal
   5409..5997    +  rep_origin     ori: high-copy-number ColE1/pMB1/pBR322/pUC origin of replication
>Addgene plasmid #128082 | NaVSp1 Ab1 CTD pIRES | addgene full sequence | sequence record 260015 | Addgene NGS Result
TAGTTATTAATAGTAATCAATTACGGGGTCATTAGTTCATAGCCCATATATGGAGTTCCGCGTTACATAA
CTTACGGTAAATGGCCCGCCTGGCTGACCGCCCAACGACCCCCGCCCATTGACGTCAATAATGACGTATG
TTCCCATAGTAACGCCAATAGGGACTTTCCATTGACGTCAATGGGTGGAGTATTTACGGTAAACTGCCCA
CTTGGCAGTACATCAAGTGTATCATATGCCAAGTACGCCCCCTATTGACGTCAATGACGGTAAATGGCCC
GCCTGGCATTATGCCCAGTACATGACCTTATGGGACTTTCCTACTTGGCAGTACATCTACGTATTAGTCA
TCGCTATTACCATGGTGATGCGGTTTTGGCAGTACATCAATGGGCGTGGATAGCGGTTTGACTCACGGGG
ATTTCCAAGTCTCCACCCCATTGACGTCAATGGGAGTTTGTTTTGGCACCAAAATCAACGGGACTTTCCA
AAATGTCGTAACAACTCCGCCCCATTGACGCAAATGGGCGGTAGGCGTGTACGGTGGGAGGTCTATATAA
GCAGAGCTGGTTTAGTGAACCGTCAGATCCGCTAGCGCTACCGGACTCAGATCTCGAGATGCAAAGAATG
CAGGCCTTTATCGACCGGCCCGGTTTCGGCCGGTTCATTACCGCCGTGATCATGCTGAACGCCGTCGTGC
TGGGGATGGAGACGTCGCCCTATCTGATGGAGCGGTGGGGCGGGCTGATCCTGGCCGCTGACCGTATCTG
CCTAGGCATCTTCATCGTCGAGATCGCGCTGAAACTGACGGCGCAGCGGCAGCGCTTTTTCCTGAACGGC
TGGAACCTGTTCGATTTCGTGATCGTCGGGATCGCCCTGATCCCCGCCGCCGGGGGTCTGTCGGTGCTGC
GGGCGCTGCGCATCCTGCGGGTGCTTCGCGTGATCTCGGTCGCGCCGCGCTTGCGCCGCGTGGTCGAAGG
CTTCATCACTGCGCTGCCCGGCATGGCCAGCGTGTTTCTGTTGATGACCATCATCTTCTACATCGGCGCG
GTGATCGCGACCAAGCTGTTCGCCGCCTCCTTTCCCGACTGGTTCGGCGATCTGGGTCTGTCGGCCTATA
CGCTGTTCCAGATCATGACGCTGGAAAGCTGGTCGATGGGCATCGTTCGCCCGGTGATGCAGGTCTATCC
CTATGCCTGGCTGTTCTTTGTCCCCTTCATCATGATCACCACATTTGCGGTGGTTAACCTGCTGGTCGGT
CTGATCGTGAACTCGATGCAAGAAGTACATGAGAGCGAGCAGCGTGCAGAGCGGGAAGCCAATAATCTGA
TTGCCCACGATGAGCGCCAGGAAATGCTGGATCTTATGCGCGCAATGCACGCAAAAATTGTGGCGCTGGA
AGCTGCCCAGCAGGGCAAGGCCGGCCAGTAAGAATTCTGCAGTCGACGGTACCGCGGGCCCGGGATCCGC
CCCTCTCCCTCCCCCCCCCCTAACGTTACTGGCCGAAGCCGCTTGGAATAAGGCCGGTGTGCGTTTGTCT
ATATGTTATTTTCCACCATATTGCCGTCTTTTGGCAATGTGAGGGCCCGGAAACCTGGCCCTGTCTTCTT
GACGAGCATTCCTAGGGGTCTTTCCCCTCTCGCCAAAGGAATGCAAGGTCTGTTGAATGTCGTGAAGGAA
GCAGTTCCTCTGGAAGCTTCTTGAAGACAAACAACGTCTGTAGCGACCCTTTGCAGGCAGCGGAACCCCC
CACCTGGCGACAGGTGCCTCTGCGGCCAAAAGCCACGTGTATAAGATACACCTGCAAAGGCGGCACAACC
CCAGTGCCACGTTGTGAGTTGGATAGTTGTGGAAAGAGTCAAATGGCTCTCCTCAAGCGTATTCAACAAG
GGGCTGAAGGATGCCCAGAAGGTACCCCATTGTATGGGATCTGATCTGGGGCCTCGGTACACATGCTTTA
CATGTGTTTAGTCGAGGTTAAAAAAACGTCTAGGCCCCCCGAACCACGGGGACGTGGTTTTCCTTTGAAA
AACACGATGATAATATGGCCACAACCATGGTGAGCAAGGGCGAGGAGCTGTTCACCGGGGTGGTGCCCAT
CCTGGTCGAGCTGGACGGCGACGTAAACGGCCACAAGTTCAGCGTGTCCGGCGAGGGCGAGGGCGATGCC
ACCTACGGCAAGCTGACCCTGAAGTTCATCTGCACCACCGGCAAGCTGCCCGTGCCCTGGCCCACCCTCG
TGACCACCCTGACCTACGGCGTGCAGTGCTTCAGCCGCTACCCCGACCACATGAAGCAGCACGACTTCTT
CAAGTCCGCCATGCCCGAAGGCTACGTCCAGGAGCGCACCATCTTCTTCAAGGACGACGGCAACTACAAG
ACCCGCGCCGAGGTGAAGTTCGAGGGCGACACCCTGGTGAACCGCATCGAGCTGAAGGGCATCGACTTCA
AGGAGGACGGCAACATCCTGGGGCACAAGCTGGAGTACAACTACAACAGCCACAACGTCTATATCATGGC
CGACAAGCAGAAGAACGGCATCAAGGTGAACTTCAAGATCCGCCACAACATCGAGGACGGCAGCGTGCAG
CTCGCCGACCACTACCAGCAGAACACCCCCATCGGCGACGGCCCCGTGCTGCTGCCCGACAACCACTACC
TGAGCACCCAGTCCGCCCTGAGCAAAGACCCCAACGAGAAGCGCGATCACATGGTCCTGCTGGAGTTCGT
GACCGCCGCCGGGATCACTCTCGGCATGGACGAGCTGTACAAGTAAAGCGGCCGCGACTCTAGATCATAA
TCAGCCATACCACATTTGTAGAGGTTTTACTTGCTTTAAAAAACCTCCCACACCTCCCCCTGAACCTGAA
ACATAAAATGAATGCAATTGTTGTTGTTAACTTGTTTATTGCAGCTTATAATGGTTACAAATAAAGCAAT
AGCATCACAAATTTCACAAATAAAGCATTTTTTTCACTGCATTCTAGTTGTGGTTTGTCCAAACTCATCA
ATGTATCTTAAGGCGTAAATTGTAAGCGTTAATATTTTGTTAAAATTCGCGTTAAATTTTTGTTAAATCA
GCTCATTTTTTAACCAATAGGCCGAAATCGGCAAAATCCCTTATAAATCAAAAGAATAGACCGAGATAGG
GT
[37 nt withheld, positions 3153-3189]
AAAGAACGTGGACTCCAACGTCAAAGG
[49 nt withheld, positions 3217-3265]
T
[91 nt withheld, positions 3267-3357]
G
[124 nt withheld, positions 3359-3482]
CAGGTGGCACTTTTCGGGGAAATGTGCGCGGAACCCCTATTTGTTTATTTTTCTAAATACATTCAAATAT
GTATCCGCTCATGAGACAATAACCCTGATAAATGCTTCAATAATATTGAAAAAGGAAGAGTCCTGAGGCG
GAAAGAACCAGCTGTGGAATGTGTGTCAGTTAGGGTGTGGAAAGTCCCCAGGCTCCCCAGCAGGCAGAAG
TATGCAAAGCATGCATCTCAATTAGTCAGCAACCAGGTGTGGAAAGTCCCCAGGCTCCCCAGCAGGCAGA
AGTATGCAAAGCATGCATCTCAATTAGTCAGCAACCATAGTCCCGCCCCTAACTCCGCCCATCCCGCCCC
TAACTCCGCCCAGTTCCGCCCATTCTCCGCCCCATGGCTGACTAATTTTTTTTATTTATGCAGAGGCCGA
GGCCGCCTCGGCCTCTGAGCTATTCCAGAAGTAGTGAGGAGGCTTTTTTGGAGGCCTAGGCTTTTGCAAA
GATCGATCAAGAGACAGGATGAGGATCGTTTCGCATGATTGAACAAGATGGATTGCACGCAGGTTCTCCG
GCCGCTTGGGTGGAGAGGCTATTCGGCTATGACTGGGCACAACAGACAATCGGCTGCTCTGATGCCGCCG
TGTTCCGGCTGTCAGCGCAGGGGCGCCCGGTTCTTTTTGTCAAGACCGACCTGTCCGGTGCCCTGAATGA
ACTGCAAGACGAGGCAGCGCGGCTATCGTGGCTGGCCACGACGGGCGTTCCTTGCGCAGCTGTGCTCGAC
GTTGTCACTGAAGCGGGAAGGGACTGGCTGCTATTGGGCGAAGTGCCGGGGCAGGATCTCCTGTCATCTC
ACCTTGCTCCTGCCGAGAAAGTATCCATCATGGCTGATGCAATGCGGCGGCTGCATACGCTTGATCCGGC
TACCTGCCCATTCGACCACCAAGCGAAACATCGCATCGAGCGAGCACGTACTCGGATGGAAGCCGGTCTT
GTCGATCAGGATGATCTGGACGAAGAGCATCAGGGGCTCGCGCCAGCCGAACTGTTCGCCAGGCTCAAGG
CGAGCATGCCCGACGGCGAGGATCTCGTCGTGACCCATGGCGATGCCTGCTTGCCGAATATCATGGTGGA
AAATGGCCGCTTTTCTGGATTCATCGACTGTGGCCGGCTGGGTGTGGCGGACCGCTATCAGGACATAGCG
TTGGCTACCCGTGATATTGCTGAAGAGCTTGGCGGCGAATGGGCTGACCGCTTCCTCGTGCTTTACGGTA
TCGCCGCTCCCGATTCGCAGCGCATCGCCTTCTATCGCCTTCTTGACGAGTTCTTCTGAGCGGGACTCTG
GGGTTCGAAATGACCGACCAAGCGACGCCCAACCTGCCATCACGAGATTTCGATTCCACCGCCGCCTTCT
ATGAAAGGTTGGGCTTCGGAATCGTTTTCCGGGACGCCGGCTGGATGATCCTCCAGCGCGGGGATCTCAT
GCTGGAGTTCTTCGCCCACCCTAGGGGGAGGCTAACTGAAACACGGAAGGAGACAATACCGGAAGGAACC
CGCGCTATGACGGCAATAAAAAGACAGAATAAAACGCACGGTGTTGGGTCGTTTGTTCATAAACGCGGGG
TTCGGTCCCAGGGCTGGCACTCTGTCGATACCCCACCGAGACCCCATTGGGGCCAATACGCCCGCGTTTC
TTCCTTTTCCCCACCCCACCCCCCAAGTTCGGGTGAAGGCCCAGGGCTCGCAGCCAACGTCGGGGCGGCA
GGCCCTGCCATAGCCTCAGGTTACTCATATATACTTTAGATTGATTTAAAACTTCATTTTTAATTTAAAA
GGATCTAGGTGAAGATCCTTTTTGATAATCTCATGACCAAAATCCCTTAACGTGAGTTTTCGTTCCACTG
AGCGTCAGACCCCGTAGAAAAGATCAAAGGATCTTCTTGAGATCCTTTTTTTCTGCGCGTAATCTGCTGC
TTGCAAACAAAAAAACCACCGCTACCAGCGGTGGTTTGTTTGCCGGATCAAGAGCTACCAACTCTTTTTC
CGAAGGTAACTGGCTTCAGCAGAGCGCAGATACCAAATACTGTTCTTCTAGTGTAGCCGTAGTTAGGCCA
CCACTTCAAGAACTCTGTAGCACCGCCTACATACCTCGCTCTGCTAATCCTGTTACCAGTGGCTGCTGCC
AGTGGCGATAAGTCGTGTCTTACCGGGTTGGACTCAAGACGATAGTTACCGGATAAGGCGCAGCGGTCGG
GCTGAACGGGGGGTTCGTGCACACAGCCCAGCTTGGAGCGAACGACCTACACCGAACTGAGATACCTACA
GCGTGAGCTATGAGAAAGCGCCACGCTTCCCGAAGGGAGAAAGGCGGACAGGTATCCGGTAAGCGGCAGG
GTCGGAACAGGAGAGCGCACGAGGGAGCTTCCAGGGGGAAACGCCTGGTATCTTTATAGTCCTGTCGGGT
TTCGCCACCTCTGACTTGAGCGTCGATTTTTGTGATGCTCGTCAGGGGGGCGGAGCCTATGGAAAAACGC
CAGCAACGCGGCCTTTTTACGGTTCCTGGCCTTTTGCTGGCCTTTTGCTCACATGTTCTTTCCTGCGTTA
TCCCCTGATTCTGTGGATAACCGTATTACCGCCATGCAT
